Addgene plasmid #177617: pFRLuc-CoV2-FLucStop
Purpose: Dual luciferase reporter for SARS-CoV-2 programmed -1 ribosomal frameshifting. In-frame stop codon inserted after FLuc (negative control).
Depositing lab: Junjie Guo. Depositing organization: Yale University. Publication: Restriction of SARS-CoV-2 replication by targeting programmed -1 ribosomal frameshifting. Sun Y, Abriola L, Niederer RO, Pedersen SF, Alfajaro MM, Silva Monteiro V, Wilen CB, Ho YC, Gilbert WV, Surovtseva YV, Lindenbach BD, Guo JU. Proc Natl Acad Sci U S A. 2021 Jun 29;118(26). pii: 2023051118. doi: 10.1073/pnas.2023051118. PubMed 34185680.
Backbone
  Vector backbone: pmirGLO
  Backbone manufacturer: Promega
  Modifications to backbone: Replaced FLuc stop codon, MCS, SV40 poly(A) signal, and SV40 promoter with FSE
  Vector type: Mammalian Expression, Luciferase
  Selectable markers: Neomycin (select with G418)
Growth in bacteria
  Bacterial resistance: Ampicillin, 100 μg/mL
  Growth temperature: 37°C
  Growth strain: DH5alpha
  Copy number: High Copy
Gene/Insert
  Gene/Insert name: SARS-CoV-2 FSE
  Species: SARS-CoV-2
  Insert size (bp): 86
  Mutation: In-frame stop codon added between FLuc and FSE
Terms and licenses: Academic/Nonprofit Terms; Industry Terms: Not Available to Industry
How to cite: pFRLuc-CoV2-FLucStop was a gift from Junjie Guo (Addgene plasmid # 177617 ; http://n2t.net/addgene:177617 ; RRID:Addgene_177617)
