[The description below was written by a language model from this plasmid's Addgene catalogue record and pLannotate feature annotations shown in this document.]
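Description:
pFRLuc-CoV2-FLucStop is a mammalian dual-luciferase reporter plasmid built on Promega's pmirGLO backbone and designed as a negative control for measuring SARS-CoV-2 programmed -1 ribosomal frameshifting. It is propagated in E. coli as a high-copy plasmid through a ColE1/pUC-type origin with ampicillin selection (AmpR under its own bla promoter). A ColE1-derived cer site helps keep the plasmid monomeric. The record lists neomycin/G418 as the mammalian selectable marker.

In the parental vector, firefly and Renilla luciferases are separate transcription units. Here the firefly stop codon, multiple cloning site, SV40 poly(A) signal and SV40 promoter were replaced by the 86 bp SARS-CoV-2 frameshifting stimulation element (FSE). The annotated sequence accordingly shows a single transcription unit: a mouse PGK promoter (spanning the plasmid origin), the synthetic luc2 firefly luciferase, the coronavirus FSE, human codon-optimized Renilla luciferase, a NeoR/KanR coding segment annotated as a fragment, and a synthetic poly(A) signal. No separate promoter is annotated for the Renilla or neomycin resistance sequences. In reporters of this design, Renilla luciferase is made only when ribosomes translating firefly luciferase continue through the FSE, so the Renilla-to-firefly ratio reflects frameshifting efficiency.

This version carries an in-frame stop codon between firefly luciferase and the FSE. Translation should therefore terminate before reaching the frameshift site, which defines the background Renilla signal arising independently of frameshifting. It is used alongside the corresponding frameshift reporter constructs, for example when assessing compounds or factors that alter frameshifting. A short Tn5 transposase fragment annotated downstream of the poly(A) signal appears to be a backbone remnant with no stated function.
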