Features (pLannotate 1.2.2; 11 found; start..end, strand, type, name):
    288..1940    +  CDS            luciferase: firefly luciferase synthetic luc2 version of the luciferase gene
   1958..2039    +  ncRNA          Corona FSE: Accession: RF00507 - Coronavirus frameshifting stimulation element
   2039..2968    +  CDS            hRluc: Renilla luciferase human codon-optimized
   3019..3811    +  CDS            NeoR/KanR (fragment): aminoglycoside phosphotransferase from Tn5; aph(3')-II (or nptII); confers resistance to neomycin, kanamycin, and G418 (Geneticin®)
   3875..3923    +  polyA_signal   poly(A) signal: synthetic polyadenylation signal
   3944..4036    -  CDS            tnpA (fragment): TN5P_ECOLX - Also known as tnp. Experimental evidence at protein level: Swiss-Prot protein existence level 1. Mediates transposition of transposon Tn5 by a 'cut and paste' mechanism. First, the monomeric transposase binds the 19 bp inverted DNA repeats flanking the transposon. Then, dimerization of the DNA- bound transposase creates a synaptic DNA complex. After nicking of the first DNA strand, excision of the transposon proceeds through a series of intermediates. The transposase then mediates the insertion of the transposon at a new site by strand transfer. The activity of the wild- type tran
   4079..4183    +  promoter       AmpR promoter: bla
   4184..5044    +  CDS            AmpR: β-lactamase; bla; confers resistance to ampicillin, carbenicillin, and related antibiotics
   5202..5790    -  rep_origin     ori: high-copy-number ColE1/pMB1/pBR322/pUC origin of replication
   5906..6189    +  misc_feature   cer region: ColE1-derived recombination site that helps to maintain plasmids as monomers
   6246..241     +  promoter       PGK promoter (across the origin): mouse phosphoglycerate kinase 1 promoter
>Addgene plasmid #177617 | pFRLuc-CoV2-FLucStop | addgene full sequence | sequence record 350043 | Addgene NGS Result
GATGGACAGCACCGCTGAGCAATGGAAGCGGGTAGGCCTTTGGGGCAGCGGCCAATAGCAGCTTTGCTCC
TTCGCTTTCTGGGCTCAGAGGCTGGGAAGGGGTGGGTCCGGGGGCGGGCTCAGGGGCGGGCTCAGGGGCG
GGGCGGGCGCCCGAAGGTCCTCCGGAGGCCCGGCATTCTGCACGCTTCAAAAGCGCACGTCTGCCGCGCT
GTTCTCCTCTTCCTCATCTCCGGGCCTTTCGACCTGCAGCCCAAGCTTGGCAATCCGGTACTGTTGGTAA
AGCCACCATGGAAGATGCCAAAAACATTAAGAAGGGCCCAGCGCCATTCTACCCACTCGAAGACGGGACC
GCCGGCGAGCAGCTGCACAAAGCCATGAAGCGCTACGCCCTGGTGCCCGGCACCATCGCCTTTACCGACG
CACATATCGAGGTGGACATTACCTACGCCGAGTACTTCGAGATGAGCGTTCGGCTGGCAGAAGCTATGAA
GCGCTATGGGCTGAATACAAACCATCGGATCGTGGTGTGCAGCGAGAATAGCTTGCAGTTCTTCATGCCC
GTGTTGGGTGCCCTGTTCATCGGTGTGGCTGTGGCCCCAGCTAACGACATCTACAACGAGCGCGAGCTGC
TGAACAGCATGGGCATCAGCCAGCCCACCGTCGTATTCGTGAGCAAGAAAGGGCTGCAAAAGATCCTCAA
CGTGCAAAAGAAGCTACCGATCATACAAAAGATCATCATCATGGATAGCAAGACCGACTACCAGGGCTTC
CAAAGCATGTACACCTTCGTGACTTCCCATTTGCCACCCGGCTTCAACGAGTACGACTTCGTGCCCGAGA
GCTTCGACCGGGACAAAACCATCGCCCTGATCATGAACAGTAGTGGCAGTACCGGATTGCCCAAGGGCGT
AGCCCTACCGCACCGCACCGCTTGTGTCCGATTCAGTCATGCCCGCGACCCCATCTTCGGCAACCAGATC
ATCCCCGACACCGCTATCCTCAGCGTGGTGCCATTTCACCACGGCTTCGGCATGTTCACCACGCTGGGCT
ACTTGATCTGCGGCTTTCGGGTCGTGCTCATGTACCGCTTCGAGGAGGAGCTATTCTTGCGCAGCTTGCA
AGACTATAAGATTCAATCTGCCCTGCTGGTGCCCACACTATTTAGCTTCTTCGCTAAGAGCACTCTCATC
GACAAGTACGACCTAAGCAACTTGCACGAGATCGCCAGCGGCGGGGCGCCGCTCAGCAAGGAGGTAGGTG
AGGCCGTGGCCAAACGCTTCCACCTACCAGGCATCCGCCAGGGCTACGGCCTGACAGAAACAACCAGCGC
CATTCTGATCACCCCCGAAGGGGACGACAAGCCTGGCGCAGTAGGCAAGGTGGTGCCCTTCTTCGAGGCT
AAGGTGGTGGACTTGGACACCGGTAAGACACTGGGTGTGAACCAGCGCGGCGAGCTGTGCGTCCGTGGCC
CCATGATCATGAGCGGCTACGTTAACAACCCCGAGGCTACAAACGCTCTCATCGACAAGGACGGCTGGCT
GCACAGCGGCGACATCGCCTACTGGGACGAGGACGAGCACTTCTTCATCGTGGACCGGCTGAAGAGCCTG
ATCAAATACAAGGGCTACCAGGTAGCCCCAGCCGAACTGGAGAGCATCCTGCTGCAACACCCCAACATCT
TCGACGCCGGGGTCGCCGGCCTGCCCGACGACGATGCCGGCGAGCTGCCCGCCGCAGTCGTCGTGCTGGA
ACACGGTAAAACCATGACCGAGAAGGAGATCGTGGACTATGTGGCCAGCCAGGTTACAACCGCCAAGAAG
CTGCGCGGTGGTGTTGTGTTCGTGGACGAGGTGCCTAAAGGACTGACCGGCAAGTTGGACGCCCGCAAGA
TCCGCGAGATTCTCATTAAGGCCAAGAAGGGCGGCAAGATCGCCGTGTAAAATAACTCGTTTTTAAACGG
GTTTGCGGTGTAAGTGCAGCCCGTCTTACACCGTGCGGCACAGGCACTAGTACTGATGTCGTATACAGGG
CTTTTGACGCTTCCAAGGTGTACGACCCCGAGCAACGCAAACGCATGATCACTGGGCCTCAGTGGTGGGC
TCGCTGCAAGCAAATGAACGTGCTGGACTCCTTCATCAACTACTATGATTCCGAGAAGCACGCCGAGAAC
GCCGTGATTTTTCTGCATGGTAACGCTGCCTCCAGCTACCTGTGGAGGCACGTCGTGCCTCACATCGAGC
CCGTGGCTAGATGCATCATCCCTGATCTGATCGGAATGGGTAAGTCCGGCAAGAGCGGGAATGGCTCATA
TCGCCTCCTGGATCACTACAAGTACCTCACCGCTTGGTTCGAGCTGCTGAACCTTCCAAAGAAAATCATC
TTTGTGGGCCACGACTGGGGGGCTTGTCTGGCCTTTCACTACTCCTACGAGCACCAAGACAAGATCAAGG
CCATCGTCCATGCTGAGAGTGTCGTGGACGTGATCGAGTCCTGGGACGAGTGGCCTGACATCGAGGAGGA
TATCGCCCTGATCAAGAGCGAAGAGGGCGAGAAAATGGTGCTTGAGAATAACTTCTTCGTCGAGACCATG
CTCCCAAGCAAGATCATGCGGAAACTGGAGCCTGAGGAGTTCGCTGCCTACCTGGAGCCATTCAAGGAGA
AGGGCGAGGTTAGACGGCCTACCCTCTCCTGGCCTCGCGAGATCCCTCTCGTTAAGGGAGGCAAGCCCGA
CGTCGTCCAGATTGTCCGCAACTACAACGCCTACCTTCGGGCCAGCGACGATCTGCCTAAGATGTTCATC
GAGTCCGACCCTGGGTTCTTTTCCAACGCTATTGTCGAGGGAGCTAAGAAGTTCCCTAACACCGAGTTCG
TGAAGGTGAAGGGCCTCCACTTCAGCCAGGAGGACGCTCCAGATGAAATGGGTAAGTACATCAAGAGCTT
CGTGGAGCGCGTGCTGAAGAACGAGCAGACCGGTGGTGGGAGCGGAGGTGGCGGATCAGGTGGCGGAGGC
TCCGGAGGGATTGAACAAGATGGATTGCACGCAGGTTCTCCGGCCGCTTGGGTGGAGAGGCTATTCGGCT
ATGACTGGGCACAACAGACAATCGGCTGCTCTGATGCCGCCGTGTTCCGGCTGTCAGCGCAGGGGCGCCC
GGTTCTTTTTGTCAAGACCGACCTGTCCGGTGCCCTGAATGAACTGCAGGACGAGGCAGCGCGGCTATCG
TGGCTGGCCACGACGGGCGTTCCTTGCGCAGCTGTGCTCGACGTTGTCACTGAAGCGGGAAGGGACTGGC
TGCTATTGGGCGAAGTGCCGGGGCAGGATCTCCTGTCATCTCACCTTGCTCCTGCCGAGAAAGTATCCAT
CATGGCTGATGCAATGCGGCGGCTGCATACGCTTGATCCGGCTACCTGCCCATTCGACCACCAAGCGAAA
CATCGCATCGAGCGAGCACGTACTCGGATGGAAGCCGGTCTTGTCGATCAGGATGATCTGGACGAAGAGC
ATCAGGGGCTCGCGCCAGCCGAACTGTTCGCCAGGCTCAAGGCGCGCATGCCCGACGGCGAGGATCTCGT
CGTGACCCATGGCGATGCCTGCTTGCCGAATATCATGGTGGAAAATGGCCGCTTTTCTGGATTCATCGAC
TGTGGCCGGCTGGGTGTGGCGGACCGCTATCAGGACATAGCGTTGGCTACCCGTGATATTGCTGAAGAGC
TTGGCGGCGAATGGGCTGACCGCTTCCTCGTGCTTTACGGTATCGCCGCTCCCGATTCGCAGCGCATCGC
CTTCTATCGCCTTCTTGACGAGTTCTTCTGAGCGGGACTCTGGGGTTCGAAATGACCGACCAAGCGACGC
CCAACCTGCCATCACGATGGCCGCAATAAAATATCTTTATTTTCATTACATCTGTGTGTTGGTTTTTTGT
GTGAATCGATAGCGATAAGGATCCTCTTTGCGCTTGCGTTTTCCCTTGTCCAGATAGCCCAGTAGCTGAC
ATTCATCCGGGGTCAGCACCGTTTCTGCGGACTGGCTTTCTACGTAATGGTTTCTTAGACGTCAGGTGGC
ACTTTTCGGGGAAATGTGCGCGGAACCCCTATTTGTTTATTTTTCTAAATACATTCAAATATGTATCCGC
TCATGAGACAATAACCCTGATAAATGCTTCAATAATATTGAAAAAGGAAGAGTATGAGTATTCAACATTT
CCGTGTCGCCCTTATTCCCTTTTTTGCGGCATTTTGCCTTCCTGTTTTTGCTCACCCAGAAACGCTGGTG
AAAGTAAAAGATGCTGAAGATCAGTTGGGTGCACGAGTGGGTTACATCGAACTGGATCTCAACAGCGGTA
AGATCCTTGAGAGTTTTCGCCCCGAAGAACGTTTTCCAATGATGAGCACTTTCAAAGTTCTGCTATGTGG
CGCGGTATTATCCCGTATTGACGCCGGGCAAGAGCAACTCGGTCGCCGCATACACTATTCTCAGAATGAC
TTGGTTGAGTACTCACCAGTCACAGAAAAGCATCTTACGGATGGCATGACAGTAAGAGAATTATGCAGTG
CTGCCATAACCATGAGTGATAACACTGCGGCCAACTTACTTCTGACAACTATCGGAGGACCGAAGGAGCT
AACCGCTTTTTTGCACAACATGGGGGATCATGTAACTCGCCTTGATCGTTGGGAACCGGAGCTGAATGAA
GCCATACCAAACGACGAGCGTGACACCACGATGCCTGTAGCAATGGCAACAACGTTGCGCAAACTATTAA
CTGGCGAACTACTTACTCTAGCTTCCCGGCAACAATTAATAGACTGGATGGAGGCGGATAAAGTTGCAGG
ACCACTTCTGCGCTCGGCCCTTCCGGCTGGCTGGTTTATTGCTGATAAATCTGGAGCCGGTGAGCGTGGG
TCTCGCGGTATCATTGCAGCACTGGGGCCAGATGGTAAGCCCTCCCGTATCGTAGTTATCTACACGACGG
GGAGTCAGGCAACTATGGATGAACGAAATAGACAGATCGCTGAGATAGGTGCCTCACTGATTAAGCATTG
GTAATTCGAAATGACCGACCAAGCGACGCCCAACCGGTATCAGCTCACTCAAAGGCGGTAATACGGTTAT
CCACAGAATCAGGGGATAACGCAGGAAAGAACATGTGAGCAAAAGGCCAGCAAAAGGCCAGGAACCGTAA
AAAGGCCGCGTTGCTGGCGTTTTTCCATAGGCTCCGCCCCCCTGACGAGCATCACAAAAATCGACGCTCA
AGTCAGAGGTGGCGAAACCCGACAGGACTATAAAGATACCAGGCGTTTCCCCCTGGAAGCTCCCTCGTGC
GCTCTCCTGTTCCGACCCTGCCGCTTACCGGATACCTGTCCGCCTTTCTCCCTTCGGGAAGCGTGGCGCT
TTCTCATAGCTCACGCTGTAGGTATCTCAGTTCGGTGTAGGTCGTTCGCTCCAAGCTGGGCTGTGTGCAC
GAACCCCCCGTTCAGCCCGACCGCTGCGCCTTATCCGGTAACTATCGTCTTGAGTCCAACCCGGTAAGAC
ACGACTTATCGCCACTGGCAGCAGCCACTGGTAACAGGATTAGCAGAGCGAGGTATGTAGGCGGTGCTAC
AGAGTTCTTGAAGTGGTGGCCTAACTACGGCTACACTAGAAGGACAGTATTTGGTATCTGCGCTCTGCTG
AAGCCAGTTACCTTCGGAAAAAGAGTTGGTAGCTCTTGATCCGGCAAACAAACCACCGCTGGTAGCGGTG
GTTTTTTTGTTTGCAAGCAGCAGATTACGCGCAGAAAAAAAGGATTTCAAGAAGATCCTTTGATCTTTTC
TACGGGGTCTGACGCTCAGTGGAACGAAAACTCACGTTAAGGGATTTTGGTCATGAGATTATCAAAAAGG
ATCTTCACCTAGATCCTTTTATAGTCCGGAAATACAGGAACGCACGCTGGATGGCCCTTCGCTGGGATGG
TGAAACCATGAAAAATGGCAGCTTCAGTGGATTAAGTGGGGGTAATGTGGCCTGTACCCTCTGGTTGCAT
AGGTATTCATACGGTTAAAATTTATCAGGCGCGATTGCGGCAGTTTTTCGGGTGGTTTGTTGCCATTTTT
ACCTGTCTGCTGCCGTGATCGCGCTGAACGCGTTTTAGCGGTGCGTACAATTAAGGGATTATGGTAAATC
CACTTACTGTCTGCCCTCGTAGCCATCGAGATAAACCGCAGTACTCCGGCCACGATGCGTCCGGCGTAGA
GGATCGAGATCTACCGGGTAGGGGAGGCGCTTTTCCCAAGGCAGTCTGGAGCATGCGCTTTAGCAGCCCC
GCTGGGCACTTGGCGCTACACAAGTGGCCTCTGGCCTCGCACACATTCCACATCCACCGGTAGGCGCCAA
CCGGCTCCGTTCTTTGGTGGCCCCTTCGCGCCACCTTCTACTCCTCCCCTAGTCAGGAAGTTCCCCCCCG
CCCCGCAGCTCGCGTCGTGCAGGACGTGACAAATGGAAGTAGCACGTCTCACTAGTCTCGTGCA
